>Addgene plasmid #238070 | pEGFP-INPP5F-WT | addgene full sequence | sequence record 480248 | Addgene NGS Result
TAGTTATTAATAGTAATCAATTACGGGGTCATTAGTTCATAGCCCATATATGGAGTTCCGCGTTACATAA
CTTACGGTAAATGGCCCGCCTGGCTGACCGCCCAACGACCCCCGCCCATTGACGTCAATAATGACGTATG
TTCCCATAGTAACGCCAATAGGGACTTTCCATTGACGTCAATGGGTGGAGTATTTACGGTAAACTGCCCA
CTTGGCAGTACATCAAGTGTATCATATGCCAAGTACGCCCCCTATTGACGTCAATGACGGTAAATGGCCC
GCCTGGCATTATGCCCAGTACATGACCTTATGGGACTTTCCTACTTGGCAGTACATCTACGTATTAGTCA
TCGCTATTACCATGGTGATGCGGTTTTGGCAGTACATCAATGGGCGTGGATAGCGGTTTGACTCACGGGG
ATTTCCAAGTCTCCACCCCATTGACGTCAATGGGAGTTTGTTTTGGCACCAAAATCAACGGGACTTTCCA
AAATGTCGTAACAACTCCGCCCCATTGACGCAAATGGGCGGTAGGCGTGTACGGTGGGAGGTCTATATAA
GCAGAGCTGGTTTAGTGAACCGTCAGATCCGCTAGCGCTACCGGTCGCCACCATGGTGAGCAAGGGCGAG
GAGCTGTTCACCGGGGTGGTGCCCATCCTGGTCGAGCTGGACGGCGACGTAAACGGCCACAAGTTCAGCG
TGTCCGGCGAGGGCGAGGGCGATGCCACCTACGGCAAGCTGACCCTGAAGTTCATCTGCACCACCGGCAA
GCTGCCCGTGCCCTGGCCCACCCTCGTGACCACCCTGACCTACGGCGTGCAGTGCTTCAGCCGCTACCCC
GACCACATGAAGCAGCACGACTTCTTCAAGTCCGCCATGCCCGAAGGCTACGTCCAGGAGCGCACCATCT
TCTTCAAGGACGACGGCAACTACAAGACCCGCGCCGAGGTGAAGTTCGAGGGCGACACCCTGGTGAACCG
CATCGAGCTGAAGGGCATCGACTTCAAGGAGGACGGCAACATCCTGGGGCACAAGCTGGAGTACAACTAC
AACAGCCACAACGTCTATATCATGGCCGACAAGCAGAAGAACGGCATCAAGGTGAACTTCAAGATCCGCC
ACAACATCGAGGACGGCAGCGTGCAGCTCGCCGACCACTACCAGCAGAACACCCCCATCGGCGACGGCCC
CGTGCTGCTGCCCGACAACCACTACCTGAGCACCCAGTCCGCCCTGAGCAAAGACCCCAACGAGAAGCGC
GATCACATGGTCCTGCTGGAGTTCGTGACCGCCGCCGGGATCACTCTCGGCATGGACGAGCTGTACAAGT
ACTCAGATCTCGAGATGGAGCTCTTCCAAGCCAAGGACCACTACATCCTGCAGCAGGGCGAGCGCGCGCT
GTGGTGCAGCCGCCGCGACGGCGGCCTCCAGCTCCGACCCGCTACTGATCTACTTCTTGCCTGGAATCCC
ATTTGTTTGGGGTTGGTAGAAGGTGTTATTGGGAAAATTCAACTTCATTCAGATCTTCCATGGTGGCTTA
TTCTAATTCGGCAGAAAGCATTGGTGGGCAAACTCCCAGGAGACCATGAGGTCTGTAAAGTTACCAAAAT
TGCTGTGCTCTCACTTTCTGAAATGGAACCTCAGGATCTTGAGCTAGAGCTCTGTAAGAAGCATCATTTT
GGTATTAACAAACCAGAGAAGATCATACCATCTCCTGATGACTCAAAGTTTCTACTGAAGACCTTTACGC
ATATTAAATCCAATGTGTCTGCTCCTAATAAAAAGAAAGTTAAGGAAAGTAAAGAGAAGGAGAAGTTGGA
GAGGAGATTACTTGAAGAGTTGCTGAAGATGTTCATGGACTCAGAATCCTTTTATTATAGCTTGACCTAT
GACCTGACCAATTCCGTGCAGAGGCAGAGCACTGGGGAGAGGGACGGTCGGCCCCTCTGGCAGAAGGTTG
ATGACCGATTTTTTTGGAATAAATACATGATACAAGATCTTACTGAGATTGGTACTCCAGATGTGGACTT
TTGGATTATCCCCATGATCCAAGGTTTTGTGCAGATTGAAGAACTTGTGGTTAATTATACCGAATCATCT
GATGATGAGAAAAGCAGCCCAGAGACCCCCCCTCAGGAGTCCACCTGTGTAGATGATATTCACCCACGAT
TTCTAGTGGCTCTCATTTCACGCCGAAGTAGGCACAGAGCAGGAATGCGCTATAAACGAAGAGGAGTGGA
TAAAAATGGAAATGTTGCCAATTATGTGGAGACTGAGCAGTTGATTCATGTTCATAATCATACCCTGTCA
TTTGTTCAAACACGAGGCTCTGTGCCTGTCTTTTGGAGCCAGGTTGGGTATCGATATAACCCAAGACCGC
GGCTGGACAGAAGTGAAAAGGAAACTGTTGCCTATTTCTGTGCCCATTTCGAAGAACAACTGAACATTTA
CAAAAAACAGGTTATTATTAACTTGGTAGACCAGGCAGGAAGAGAGAAGATTATTGGCGATGCTTACCTG
AAGCAAGTGTTGCTTTTCAACAACTCACACCTCACTTACGTTTCGTTTGACTTCCATGAGCACTGCCGAG
GAATGAAGTTTGAGAATGTTCAGACACTAACAGATGCCATTTATGACATTATTCTTGATATGAAGTGGTG
TTGGGTTGATGAAGCTGGGGTAATATGTAAGCAGGAAGGGATTTTTCGTGTTAATTGTATGGACTGCCTG
GATCGCACCAACGTGGTCCAAGCTGCCATCGCGAGAGTGGTCATGGAACAGCAGCTGAAAAAATTAGGTG
TGATGCCCCCGGAACAGCCATTACCTGTGAAATGTAATCGCATCTACCAGATAATGTGGGCCAATAATGG
TGACTCCATTAGCAGACAGTATGCTGGGACAGCTGCTCTGAAGGGTGACTTTACAAGGACAGGAGAAAGG
AAGTTAGCAGGAGTTATGAAAGATGGAGTGAACTCAGCAAACAGATATTACCTCAACCGATTTAAGGATG
CTTATAGGCAAGCTGTTATAGATTTGATGCAAGGCATTCCAGTGACAGAAGATCTTTATTCCATATTTAC
CAAGGAGAAAGAACATGAAGCTTTGCATAAGGAAAATCAGAGAAGCCACCAGGAACTAATTAGCCAGCTC
TTACAAAGTTACATGAAGTTACTACTGCCTGATGATGAGAAGTTCCATGGGGGCTGGGCCCTCATTGACT
GTGACCCTAGCCTCATTGATGCTACTCACAGAGACGTGGATGTGCTGTTACTGCTTTCTAACTCTGCCTA
CTACGTGGCCTATTATGATGATGAAGTTGATAAAGTAAACCAGTATCAACGACTAAGTCTAGAAAACCTG
GAAAAAATTGAAATAGGCCCTGAACCCACTCTTTTTGGTAAGCCAAAGTTCTCCTGCATGCGACTGCACT
ACAGATACAAAGAAGCGAGTGGCTATTTCCACACATTGCGAGCTGTAATGCGTAATCCTGAAGAGGATGG
AAAAGATACCCTTCAGTGCATTGCAGAGATGCTGCAGATCACCAAGCAAGCCATGGGATCGGATTTACCC
ATAATTGAGAAGAAACTTGAGAGGAAGAGCAGTAAACCTCACGAAGACATCATTGGTATCAGGTCTCAAA
ACCAAGGTTCTTTGGCCCAGGGAAAGAATTTTTTAATGAGCAAATTTTCATCTCTAAATCAAAAAGTGAA
GCAGACCAAATCCAATGTAAATATTGGCAACCTCCGAAAGCTAGGAAACTTTACCAAACCTGAAATGAAA
GTTAACTTTCTAAAACCAAACTTAAAAGTAAATCTTTGGAAATCAGATAGTAGTCTTGAAACTATGGAAA
ACACAGGAGTGATGGATAAGGTTCAGGCAGAGTCTGATGGGGACATGTCTTCAGATAATGACTCATACCA
CTCTGATGAATTCCTTACAAATTCTAAGTCTGATGAAGACAGGCAGCTAGCTAACTCATTAGAGAGTGTA
GGGCCAATAGATTACGTTCTTCCTAGTTGTGGTATTATTGCCTCAGCGCCTCGATTGGGCAGTCGGTCCC
AGTCTCTTAGCAGCACAGATAGTAGCGTTCATGCTCCTTCAGAGATTACTGTTGCTCATGGGAGTGGGCT
TGGAAAAGGCCAGGAGTCTCCTTTGAAGAAAAGTCCTTCTGCTGGCGACGTACACATATTGACTGGCTTT
GCCAAGCCTATGGATATTTACTGCCACAGATTTGTGCAAGATGCACAGAACAAAGTGACCCACCTATCAG
AGACCAGATCTGTGTCTCAGCAGGCTAGTCAGGAAAGAAATCAAATGACCAATCAAGTTTCAAATGAAAC
CCAATCAGAATCAACAGAACAGACACCTTCTCGGCCATCGCAATTAGATGTCTCTCTTTCTGCAACAGGC
CCACAGTTTTTGTCAGTTGAGCCAGCGCATTCAGTTGCATCTCAAAAAACCCCCACCTCCGCTTCCAGCA
TGCTTGAACTTGAGACAGGGCTTCATGTAACTCCTTCTCCTTCAGAGAGCAGTAGCAGCAGAGCAGTCTC
TCCCTTTGCCAAGATTCGAAGTTCCATGGTCCAGGTTGCTAGTATTACCCAAGCTGGATTAACCCATGGG
ATAAACTTTGCAGTGTCAAAAGTTCAGAAGAGTCCTCCAGAACCTGAAATCATTAATCAAGTCCAGCAAA
ATGAACTTAAAAAGATGTTTATACAATGCCAGACACGGATAATTCAGATTGGATCCACCGGATCTAGATA
ACTGATCATAATCAGCCATACCACATTTGTAGAGGTTTTACTTGCTTTAAAAAACCTCCCACACCTCCCC
CTGAACCTGAAACATAAAATGAATGCAATTGTTGTTGTTAACTTGTTTATTGCAGCTTATAATGGTTACA
AATAAAGCAATAGCATCACAAATTTCACAAATAAAGCATTTTTTTCACTGCATTCTAGTTGTGGTTTGTC
CAAACTCATCAATGTATCTTAACGCGTAAATTGTAAGCGTTAATATTTTGTTAAAATTCGCGTTAAATTT
TTGTTAAATCAGCTCATTTTTTAACCAATAGGCCGAAATCGGCAAAATCCCTTATAAATCAAAAGAATAG
ACCGAGATAGGGT
[37 nt withheld, positions 5124-5160]
AAAGAACGTGGACTCCAACGTCAAAGG
[49 nt withheld, positions 5188-5236]
T
[91 nt withheld, positions 5238-5328]
G
[124 nt withheld, positions 5330-5453]
CAGGTGGCACTTTTCGGGGAAATGTGCGCGGAACCCCTATTTGTTTATTTTTCTAAATACATTCAAATAT
GTATCCGCTCATGAGACAATAACCCTGATAAATGCTTCAATAATATTGAAAAAGGAAGAGTCCTGAGGCG
GAAAGAACCAGCTGTGGAATGTGTGTCAGTTAGGGTGTGGAAAGTCCCCAGGCTCCCCAGCAGGCAGAAG
TATGCAAAGCATGCATCTCAATTAGTCAGCAACCAGGTGTGGAAAGTCCCCAGGCTCCCCAGCAGGCAGA
AGTATGCAAAGCATGCATCTCAATTAGTCAGCAACCATAGTCCCGCCCCTAACTCCGCCCATCCCGCCCC
TAACTCCGCCCAGTTCCGCCCATTCTCCGCCCCATGGCTGACTAATTTTTTTTATTTATGCAGAGGCCGA
GGCCGCCTCGGCCTCTGAGCTATTCCAGAAGTAGTGAGGAGGCTTTTTTGGAGGCCTAGGCTTTTGCAAA
GATCGATCAAGAGACAGGATGAGGATCGTTTCGCATGATTGAACAAGATGGATTGCACGCAGGTTCTCCG
GCCGCTTGGGTGGAGAGGCTATTCGGCTATGACTGGGCACAACAGACAATCGGCTGCTCTGATGCCGCCG
TGTTCCGGCTGTCAGCGCAGGGGCGCCCGGTTCTTTTTGTCAAGACCGACCTGTCCGGTGCCCTGAATGA
ACTGCAAGACGAGGCAGCGCGGCTATCGTGGCTGGCCACGACGGGCGTTCCTTGCGCAGCTGTGCTCGAC
GTTGTCACTGAAGCGGGAAGGGACTGGCTGCTATTGGGCGAAGTGCCGGGGCAGGATCTCCTGTCATCTC
ACCTTGCTCCTGCCGAGAAAGTATCCATCATGGCTGATGCAATGCGGCGGCTGCATACGCTTGATCCGGC
TACCTGCCCATTCGACCACCAAGCGAAACATCGCATCGAGCGAGCACGTACTCGGATGGAAGCCGGTCTT
GTCGATCAGGATGATCTGGACGAAGAGCATCAGGGGCTCGCGCCAGCCGAACTGTTCGCCAGGCTCAAGG
CGAGCATGCCCGACGGCGAGGATCTCGTCGTGACCCATGGCGATGCCTGCTTGCCGAATATCATGGTGGA
AAATGGCCGCTTTTCTGGATTCATCGACTGTGGCCGGCTGGGTGTGGCGGACCGCTATCAGGACATAGCG
TTGGCTACCCGTGATATTGCTGAAGAGCTTGGCGGCGAATGGGCTGACCGCTTCCTCGTGCTTTACGGTA
TCGCCGCTCCCGATTCGCAGCGCATCGCCTTCTATCGCCTTCTTGACGAGTTCTTCTGAGCGGGACTCTG
GGGTTCGAAATGACCGACCAAGCGACGCCCAACCTGCCATCACGAGATTTCGATTCCACCGCCGCCTTCT
ATGAAAGGTTGGGCTTCGGAATCGTTTTCCGGGACGCCGGCTGGATGATCCTCCAGCGCGGGGATCTCAT
GCTGGAGTTCTTCGCCCACCCTAGGGGGAGGCTAACTGAAACACGGAAGGAGACAATACCGGAAGGAACC
CGCGCTATGACGGCAATAAAAAGACAGAATAAAACGCACGGTGTTGGGTCGTTTGTTCATAAACGCGGGG
TTCGGTCCCAGGGCTGGCACTCTGTCGATACCCCACCGAGACCCCATTGGGGCCAATACGCCCGCGTTTC
TTCCTTTTCCCCACCCCACCCCCCAAGTTCGGGTGAAGGCCCAGGGCTCGCAGCCAACGTCGGGGCGGCA
GGCCCTGCCATAGCCTCAGGTTACTCATATATACTTTAGATTGATTTAAAACTTCATTTTTAATTTAAAA
GGATCTAGGTGAAGATCCTTTTTGATAATCTCATGACCAAAATCCCTTAACGTGAGTTTTCGTTCCACTG
AGCGTCAGACCCCGTAGAAAAGATCAAAGGATCTTCTTGAGATCCTTTTTTTCTGCGCGTAATCTGCTGC
TTGCAAACAAAAAAACCACCGCTACCAGCGGTGGTTTGTTTGCCGGATCAAGAGCTACCAACTCTTTTTC
CGAAGGTAACTGGCTTCAGCAGAGCGCAGATACCAAATACTGTTCTTCTAGTGTAGCCGTAGTTAGGCCA
CCACTTCAAGAACTCTGTAGCACCGCCTACATACCTCGCTCTGCTAATCCTGTTACCAGTGGCTGCTGCC
AGTGGCGATAAGTCGTGTCTTACCGGGTTGGACTCAAGACGATAGTTACCGGATAAGGCGCAGCGGTCGG
GCTGAACGGGGGGTTCGTGCACACAGCCCAGCTTGGAGCGAACGACCTACACCGAACTGAGATACCTACA
GCGTGAGCTATGAGAAAGCGCCACGCTTCCCGAAGGGAGAAAGGCGGACAGGTATCCGGTAAGCGGCAGG
GTCGGAACAGGAGAGCGCACGAGGGAGCTTCCAGGGGGAAACGCCTGGTATCTTTATAGTCCTGTCGGGT
TTCGCCACCTCTGACTTGAGCGTCGATTTTTGTGATGCTCGTCAGGGGGGCGGAGCCTATGGAAAAACGC
CAGCAACGCGGCCTTTTTACGGTTCCTGGCCTTTTGCTGGCCTTTTGCTCACATGTTCTTTCCTGCGTTA
TCCCCTGATTCTGTGGATAACCGTATTACCGCCATGCAT
Features (pLannotate 1.2.2; 14 found; start..end, strand, type, name):
     61..364     +  enhancer       CMV enhancer: human cytomegalovirus immediate early enhancer
    365..568     +  promoter       CMV promoter: human cytomegalovirus (CMV) immediate early promoter
    613..1329    +  CDS            EGFP: EGFP is a basic (constitutively fluorescent) green fluorescent protein published in 1996, derived from Aequorea victoria. It is reported to be a rapidly-maturing weak dimer with moderate acid sensitivity.
   1345..4740    +  CDS            INPP5F: SAC2_HUMAN - Also known as KIAA0966, SAC2. Experimental evidence at protein level: Swiss-Prot protein existence level 1. Inositol 4-phosphatase which mainly acts on phosphatidylinositol 4-phosphate. May be functionally linked to OCRL, which converts phosphatidylinositol 4,5-bisphosphate to phosphatidylinositol, for a sequential dephosphorylation of phosphatidylinositol 4,5-bisphosphate at the 5 and 4 position of inositol, thus playing an important role in the endocytic recycling (PubMed:25869669). Regulator of TF:TFRC and integrins recycling pathway, is also involved in cell migration mechanis
   4763..4847    +  CDS            large T antigen (fragment): large T antigen from SV40 (simian virus 40)
   4870..4991    +  polyA_signal   SV40 poly(A) signal: SV40 polyadenylation signal
   5025..5453    -  rep_origin     f1 ori (sequence partly withheld): f1 bacteriophage origin of replication; arrow indicates direction of (+) strand synthesis
   5480..5584    +  promoter       AmpR promoter: bla
   5586..5943    +  promoter       SV40 promoter: SV40 enhancer and early promoter
   5978..6772    +  CDS            NeoR/KanR: aminoglycoside phosphotransferase from Tn5; aph(3')-II (or nptII); confers resistance to neomycin, kanamycin, and G418 (Geneticin®)
   6793..6945    +  CDS            ble (fragment): BLE_KLEPN - Experimental evidence at protein level: Swiss-Prot protein existence level 1. Binding protein with a strong affinity to the bleomycin family of antibiotics. Binds to CL990; an antimitotic-antibiotic compound. From Klebsiella pneumoniae.
   7004..7051    +  polyA_signal   HSV TK poly(A) signal: herpes simplex virus thymidine kinase polyadenylation signal (Cole and Stacy, 1985)
   7142..7158    -  polyA_signal   bGH poly(A) signal (fragment): bovine growth hormone polyadenylation signal
   7380..7968    +  rep_origin     ori: high-copy-number ColE1/pMB1/pBR322/pUC origin of replication
