[The description below was written by a language model from this plasmid's Addgene catalogue record and pLannotate feature annotations shown in this document.]
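Description:
pEGFP-INPP5F-WT is an 8,082 bp mammalian expression plasmid that produces human INPP5F (also called Sac2) fused at its N terminus to EGFP. The backbone is recorded as "pEFPF-C3", which appears to be a misspelling of the commercial pEGFP-C3 vector; the feature layout is consistent with that family. It replicates in E. coli from a high-copy ColE1/pUC-type origin and is selected with kanamycin. It also carries an f1 origin, a standard element that allows single-stranded DNA production.

The expression cassette consists of the human cytomegalovirus immediate-early enhancer and promoter driving the EGFP coding sequence, followed after a short linker by the INPP5F open reading frame of about 3.4 kb, which was inserted by restriction cloning between XhoI and BamHI sites. Transcripts are terminated by the SV40 polyadenylation signal. The short large T antigen fragment annotated just upstream of this signal is probably part of the same SV40-derived region rather than a functional element. A separate cassette places the Tn5 NeoR/KanR aminoglycoside phosphotransferase gene under tandem bacterial (bla) and SV40 early promoters with an HSV TK polyadenylation signal. One gene therefore gives kanamycin resistance in bacteria and can give G418 resistance in transfected mammalian cells. The small ble and bGH poly(A) fragments are likely backbone remnants or annotation hits with no role.

INPP5F is annotated as an inositol 4-phosphatase acting mainly on phosphatidylinositol 4-phosphate, with roles in endocytic recycling of transferrin receptor and integrins and in cell migration. The stated purpose is expression of GFP-INPP5F in mammalian cells, which makes the protein fluorescently detectable. The "WT" in the name indicates the wild-type sequence, though the record does not describe any mutant counterparts.
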