Addgene plasmid #238070: pEGFP-INPP5F-WT
Purpose: Expression of GFP-INPP5F in mammalian cells
Depositing lab: Eleanor Coffey. Depositing organization: Turku Bioscience Centre.
Backbone
  Vector backbone: pEFPF-C3
  Backbone manufacturer: Clonetech
  Backbone size w/o insert (bp): 4700
  Total vector size (bp): 8082
  Vector type: Mammalian Expression
Growth in bacteria
  Bacterial resistance: Kanamycin, 50 μg/mL
  Growth temperature: 37°C
  Growth strain: DH5alpha
  Copy number: High Copy
Gene/Insert
  Gene/Insert name: INPP5F (alt name: Sac2)
  Species: H. sapiens (human)
  Insert size (bp): 3417
  GenBank ID: EAW49380.1
  Entrez Gene: INPP5F (a.k.a. MSTP007, MSTPO47, SAC2, hSAC2)
  Promoter: CMV
  Tag / fusion protein: GFP (N terminal on insert)
  Cloning method: Restriction Enzyme; 5′ cloning site XhoI (unknown if destroyed); 3′ cloning site BamH1 (unknown if destroyed)
  Sequencing primers: 5′ CATGGTCCTGCTGGAGTTCGTG
Terms and licenses: Academic/Nonprofit Terms; Industry Terms: Not Available to Industry
How to cite: pEGFP-INPP5F-WT was a gift from Eleanor Coffey (Addgene plasmid # 238070 ; http://n2t.net/addgene:238070 ; RRID:Addgene_238070)
